>Addgene plasmid #205644 | LCAPVW | addgene full sequence | sequence record 409375 | Addgene NGS Result
TGGAAGGGCTAATTCACTCCCAAAGAAGACAAGATATCCTTGATCTGTGGATCTACCACACACAAGGCTA
CTTCCCTGATTAGCAGAACTACACACCAGGGCCAGGGGTCAGATATCCACTGACCTTTGGATGGTGCTAC
AAGCTAGTACCAGTTGAGCCAGATAAGGTAGAAGAGGCCAATAAAGGAGAGAACACCAGCTTGTTACACC
CTGTGAGCCTGCATGGGATGGATGACCCGGAGAGAGAAGTGTTAGAGTGGAGGTTTGACAGCCGCCTAGC
ATTTCATCACGTGGCCCGAGAGCTGCATCCGGAGTACTTCAAGAACTGCTGATATCGAGCTTGCTACAAG
GGACTTTCCGCTGGGGACTTTCCAGGGAGGCGTGGCCTGGGCGGGACTGGGGAGTGGCGAGCCCTCAGAT
CCTGCATATAAGCAGCTGCTTTTTGCCTGTACTGGGTCTCTCTGGTTAGACCAGATCTGAGCCTGGGAGC
TCTCTGGCTAACTAGGGAACCCACTGCTTAAGCCTCAATAAAGCTTGCCTTGAGTGCTTCAAGTAGTGTG
TGCCCGTCTGTTGTGTGACTCTGGTAACTAGAGATCCCTCAGACCCTTTTAGTCAGTGTGGAAAATCTCT
AGCAGTGGCGCCCGAACAGGGACTTGAAAGCGAAAGGGAAACCAGAGGAGCTCTCTCGACGCAGGACTCG
GCTTGCTGAAGCGCGCACGGCAAGAGGCGAGGGGCGGCGACTGGTGAGTACGCCAAAAATTTTGACTAGC
GGAGGCTAGAAGGAGAGAGATGGGTGCGAGAGCGTCAGTATTAAGCGGGGGAGAATTAGATCGCGATGGG
AAAAAATTCGGTTAAGGCCAGGGGGAAAGAAAAAATATAAATTAAAACATATAGTATGGGCAAGCAGGGA
GCTAGAACGATTCGCAGTTAATCCTGGCCTGTTAGAAACATCAGAAGGCTGTAGACAAATACTGGGACAG
CTACAACCATCCCTTCAGACAGGATCAGAAGAACTTAGATCATTATATAATACAGTAGCAACCCTCTATT
GTGTGCATCAAAGGATAGAGATAAAAGACACCAAGGAAGCTTTAGACAAGATAGAGGAAGAGCAAAACAA
AAGTAAGACCACCGCACAGCAAGCGGCCGGCCGCTGATCTTCAGACCTGGAGGAGGAGATATGAGGGACA
ATTGGAGAAGTGAATTATATAAATATAAAGTAGTAAAAATTGAACCATTAGGAGTAGCACCCACCAAGGC
AAAGAGAAGAGTGGTGCAGAGAGAAAAAAGAGCAGTGGGAATAGGAGCTTTGTTCCTTGGGTTCTTGGGA
GCAGCAGGAAGCACTATGGGCGCAGCGTCAATGACGCTGACGGTACAGGCCAGACAATTATTGTCTGGTA
TAGTGCAGCAGCAGAACAATTTGCTGAGGGCTATTGAGGCGCAACAGCATCTGTTGCAACTCACAGTCTG
GGGCATCAAGCAGCTCCAGGCAAGAATCCTGGCTGTGGAAAGATACCTAAAGGATCAACAGCTCCTGGGG
ATTTGGGGTTGCTCTGGAAAACTCATTTGCACCACTGCTGTGCCTTGGAATGCTAGTTGGAGTAATAAAT
CTCTGGAACAGATTTGGAATCACACGACCTGGATGGAGTGGGACAGAGAAATTAACAATTACACAAGCTT
AATACACTCCTTAATTGAAGAATCGCAAAACCAGCAAGAAAAGAATGAACAAGAATTATTGGAATTAGAT
AAATGGGCAAGTTTGTGGAATTGGTTTAACATAACAAATTGGCTGTGGTATATAAAATTATTCATAATGA
TAGTAGGAGGCTTGGTAGGTTTAAGAATAGTTTTTGCTGTACTTTCTATAGTGAATAGAGTTAGGCAGGG
ATATTCACCATTATCGTTTCAGACCCACCTCCCAACCCCGAGGGGACCCGACAGGCCCGAAGGAATAGAA
GAAGAAGGTGGAGAGAGAGACAGAGACAGATCCATTCGATTAGTGAACGGATCTCGACGGTATCGCCTTT
AAAAGAAAAGGGGGGATTGGGGGGTACAGTGCAGGGGAAAGAATAGTAGACATAATAGCAACAGACATAC
AAACTAAAGAATTACAAAAACAAATTACAAAAATTCAAAATTTTCGGGTTTATTACAGGGACAGCAGAGA
TCCAGTTTATCGATAAGCTTGGGAGTTCCGCGTTACATAACTTACGGTAAATGGCCCGCCTGGCTGACCG
CCCAACGACCCCCGCCCATTGACGTCAATAATGACGTATGTTCCCATAGTAACGCCAATAGGGACTTTCC
ATTGACGTCAATGGGTGGAGTATTTACGGTAAACTGCCCACTTGGCAGTACATCAAGTGTATCATATGCC
AAGTACGCCCCCTATTGACGTCAATGACGGTAAATGGCCCGCCTGGCATTATGCCCAGTACATGACCTTA
TGGGACTTTCCTACTTGGCAGTACATCTACGTATTAGTCATCGCTATTACCATGGTGATGCGGTTTTGGC
AGTACATCAATGGGCGTGGATAGCGGTTTGACTCACGGGGATTTCCAAGTCTCCACCCCATTGACGTCAA
TGGGAGTTTGTTTTGGCACCAAAATCAACGGGACTTTCCAAAATGTCGTAACAACTCCGCCCCATTGACG
CAAATGGGCGGTAGGCGTGTACGGTGGGAGGTCTATATAAGCAGAGCTCGTTTAGTGAACCGTCAGATCG
CCTGGAGACGCCATCCACGCTGTTTTGACCTCCATAGAAGACACCGACTCTACTAGAGGATCGCTAGCGC
TTCGACTAGGGATAACAGGGTAATTGTTTGAATGAGGCTTCAGTACTTTACAGAATCGTTGCCTGCACAT
CTTGGAAACACTTGCTGGGATTACTTCGACTTCTTAACCCAACAGAAGGCTCGAGAAGGTATATTGCTGT
TGACAGGATCCACATTAACAACTTTAAGTCCAGCAATTTGAGTTAAGGGTGTTGCTCTCAATGATTTCAC
TAATGGTTCAATTTTTAATTTCTTTTCTTCTGGTTCAAAATTCAAGTTTCAAGTGAAAGTGTAATATGCA
CCCATTTCTTTCAATAAATCTTCTAAATAGTCCACTAATGTTTTATTTTGTTTTTTACAAAATCAAGCAG
CCTCTGCTATCAATATAGAACCTTGTATTCCATCTTTATCTCTAGCTGAGTCATCAATTACATATCCATA
ACTTTCTTCATAAGCAAAAACAAAATTTAATCCGTTATCTTCTTCTTTAGCAATTTCTCTACCCATTCAT
TTCAATCCAGTTAAAGTTTTTACAATCTTAACTCCATATTTTTCCTGAGCGATTCTATCACCCAAATCAC
TTGTTACAAAACTTGAATATAGAGCCGGATTTTTTGGAATGCTATTTAAGCGTTTTAGATTTGATAATTT
TCAATCAATTAAAATTGGTCCTGTTTGATTTCCATCTAATCTTACAAAATGACCATCATGTTTTATTGCC
ATTCCAAATCTGTCAGCATCTGGGTCATTCATAATAATAATATCTGCATCATGTTTAATACCATATTCAA
GCGGTATTTTTCATGCAGGATCAAATTCTGGATTTGGATTTACAACATTTTTCAATGTTTCATCTTCAAA
TGCACGATCTTCACCCTCAATAACGTTATATCCTGATTCACGTAATCTTTTTGGGGTAAATTTAGTTCCT
GTTCCATTAACTGCGCTAAAAATAGGGCCCTGCCTCGGACTTCAAGGGGCTAGAATTCGAGCAATTATCT
TGTTTACTAAAACTGAATACCTTGCTATCTCTTTGATACATTTTTACAAAGCTGAATTAAAATGGTATAA
ATTAAATCACTTTTTTCAATTCTACCGGGTAGGGGAGGCGCTTTTCCCAAGGCAGTCTGGAGCATGCGCT
TTAGCAGCCCCGCTGGGCACTTGGCGCTACACAAGTGGCCTCTGGCCTCGCACACATTCCACATCCACCG
GTAGGCGCCAACCGGCTCCGTTCTTTGGTGGCCCCTTCGCGCCACCTTCTACTCCTCCCCTAGTCAGGAA
GTTCCCCCCCGCCCCGCAGCTCGCGTCGTGCAGGACGTGACAAATGGAAGTAGCACGTCTCACTAGTCTC
GTGCAGATGGACAGCACCGCTGAGCAATGGAAGCGGGTAGGCCTTTGGGGCAGCGGCCAATAGCAGCTTT
GCTCCTTCGCTTTCTGGGCTCAGAGGCTGGGAAGGGGTGGGTCCGGGGGCGGGCTCAGGGGCGGGCTCAG
GGGCGGGGCGGGCGCCCGAAGGTCCTCCGGAGGCCCGGCATTCTGCACGCTTCAAAAGCGCACGTCTGCC
GCGCTGTTCTCCTCTTCCTCATCTCCGGGCCTTTCGACCTTTAATTAACCACCATGGTGAGCAAGGGCGA
GGAGCTGTTCACCGGGGTGGTGCCCATCCTGGTCGAGCTGGACGGCGACGTAAACGGCCACAAGTTCAGC
GTGTCCGGCGAGGGCGAGGGCGATGCCACCTACGGCAAGCTGACCCTGAAGCTGATCTGCACCACCGGCA
AGCTGCCCGTGCCCTGGCCCACCCTCGTGACCACCCTGGGCTACGGCCTGCAGTGCTTCGCCCGCTACCC
CGACCACATGAAGCAGCACGACTTCTTCAAGTCCGCCATGCCCGAAGGCTACGTCCAGGAGCGCACCATC
TTCTTCAAGGACGACGGCAACTACAAGACCCGCGCCGAGGTGAAGTTCGAGGGCGACACCCTGGTGAACC
GCATCGAGCTGAAGGGCATCGACTTCAAGGAGGACGGCAACATCCTGGGGCACAAGCTGGAGTACAACTA
CAACAGCCACAACGTCTATATCACCGCCGACAAGCAGAAGAACGGCATCAAGGCCAACTTCAAGATCCGC
CACAACATCGAGGACGGCGGCGTGCAGCTCGCCGACCACTACCAGCAGAACACCCCCATCGGCGACGGCC
CCGTGCTGCTGCCCGACAACCACTACCTGAGCTACCAGTCCGCCCTGAGCAAAGACCCCAACGAGAAGCG
CGATCACATGGTCCTGCTGGAGTTCGTGACCGCCGCCGGGATCACTCTCGGCATGGACGAGCTGTACAAG
TAAGTTTAAACATCAACCTCTGGATTACAAAATTTGTGAAAGATTGACTGGTATTCTTAACTATGTTGCT
CCTTTTACGCTATGTGGATACGCTGCTTTAATGCCTTTGTATCATGCTATTGCTTCCCGTATGGCTTTCA
TTTTCTCCTCCTTGTATAAATCCTGGTTGCTGTCTCTTTATGAGGAGTTGTGGCCCGTTGTCAGGCAACG
TGGCGTGGTGTGCACTGTGTTTGCTGACGCAACCCCCACTGGTTGGGGCATTGCCACCACCTGTCAGCTC
CTTTCCGGGACTTTCGCTTTCCCCCTCCCTATTGCCACGGCGGAACTCATCGCCGCCTGCCTTGCCCGCT
GCTGGACAGGGGCTCGGCTGTTGGGCACTGACAATTCCGTGGTGTTGTCGGGGAAGCTGACGTCCTTTCC
ATGGCTGCTCGCCTGTGTTGCCACCTGGATTCTGCGCGGGACGTCCTTCTGCTACGTCCCTTCGGCCCTC
AATCCAGCGGACCTTCCTTCCCGCGGCCTGCTGCCGGCTCTGCGGCCTCTTCCGCGTCTTCGCCTTCGCC
CTCAGACGAGTCGGATCTCCCTTTGGGCCGCCTCCCCGCCTGGCCTGCAGGGGTACCTTTAAGACCAATG
ACTTACAAGGCAGCTGTAGATCTTAGCCACTTTTTAAAAGAAAAGAGGGGACTGGAAGGGCTAATTCACT
CCCAACGAAGACAAGATATCCTTGATCTGTGGATCTACCACACACAAGGCTACTTCCCTGATTAGCAGAA
CTACACACCAGGGCCAGGGGTCAGATATCCACTGACCTTTGGATGGTGCTACAAGCTAGTACCAGTTGAG
CCAGATAAGGTAGAAGAGGCCAATAAAGGAGAGAACACCAGCTTGTTACACCCTGTGAGCCTGCATGGGA
TGGATGACCCGGAGAGAGAAGTGTTAGAGTGGAGGTTTGACAGCCGCCTAGCATTTCATCACGTGGCCCG
AGAGCTGCATCCGGAGTACTTCAAGAACTGCTGATATCGAGCTTGCTACAAGGGACTTTCCGCTGGGGAC
TTTCCAGGGAGGCGTGGCCTGGGCGGGACTGGGGAGTGGCGAGCCCTCAGATCCTGCATATAAGCAGCTG
CTTTTTGCCTGTACTGGGTCTCTCTGGTTAGACCAGATCTGAGCCTGGGAGCTCTCTGGCTAACTAGGGA
ACCCACTGCTTAAGCCTCAATAAAGCTTGCCTTGAGTGCTTCAAGTAGTGTGTGCCCGTCTGTTGTGTGA
CTCTGGTAACTAGAGATCCCTCAGACCCTTTTAGTCAGTGTGGAAAATCTCTAGCAGTAGTAGTTCATGT
CATCTTATTATTCAGTATTTATAACTTGCAAAGAAATGAATATCAGAGAGTGAGAGGCCTTGACATTGCT
AGCGTTTTACCGTCGACCTCTAGCTAGAGCTTGGCGTAATCATGGTCATAGCTGTTTCCTGTGTGAAATT
GTTATCCGCTCACAATTCCACACAACATACGAGCCGGAAGCATAAAGTGTAAAGCCTGGGGTGCCTAATG
AGTGAGCTAACTCACATTAATTGCGTTGCGCTCACTGCCCGCTTTCCAGTCGGGAAACCTGTCGTGCCAG
CTGCATTAATGAATCGGCCAACGCGCGGGGAGAGGCGGTTTGCGTATTGGGCGCTCTTCCGCTTCCTCGC
TCACTGACTCGCTGCGCTCGGTCGTTCGGCTGCGGCGAGCGGTATCAGCTCACTCAAAGGCGGTAATACG
GTTATCCACAGAATCAGGGGATAACGCAGGAAAGAACATGTGAGCAAAAGGCCAGCAAAAGGCCAGGAAC
CGTAAAAAGGCCGCGTTGCTGGCGTTTTTCCATAGGCTCCGCCCCCCTGACGAGCATCACAAAAATCGAC
GCTCAAGTCAGAGGTGGCGAAACCCGACAGGACTATAAAGATACCAGGCGTTTCCCCCTGGAAGCTCCCT
CGTGCGCTCTCCTGTTCCGACCCTGCCGCTTACCGGATACCTGTCCGCCTTTCTCCCTTCGGGAAGCGTG
GCGCTTTCTCATAGCTCACGCTGTAGGTATCTCAGTTCGGTGTAGGTCGTTCGCTCCAAGCTGGGCTGTG
TGCACGAACCCCCCGTTCAGCCCGACCGCTGCGCCTTATCCGGTAACTATCGTCTTGAGTCCAACCCGGT
AAGACACGACTTATCGCCACTGGCAGCAGCCACTGGTAACAGGATTAGCAGAGCGAGGTATGTAGGCGGT
GCTACAGAGTTCTTGAAGTGGTGGCCTAACTACGGCTACACTAGAAGAACAGTATTTGGTATCTGCGCTC
TGCTGAAGCCAGTTACCTTCGGAAAAAGAGTTGGTAGCTCTTGATCCGGCAAACAAACCACCGCTGGTAG
CGGTGGTTTTTTTGTTTGCAAGCAGCAGATTACGCGCAGAAAAAAAGGATCTCAAGAAGATCCTTTGATC
TTTTCTACGGGGTCTGACGCTCAGTGGAACGAAAACTCACGTTAAGGGATTTTGGTCATGAGATTATCAA
AAAGGATCTTCACCTAGATCCTTTTAAATTAAAAATGAAGTTTTAAATCAATCTAAAGTATATATGAGTA
AACTTGGTCTGACAGTTACCAATGCTTAATCAGTGAGGCACCTATCTCAGCGATCTGTCTATTTCGTTCA
TCCATAGTTGCCTGACTCCCCGTCGTGTAGATAACTACGATACGGGAGGGCTTACCATCTGGCCCCAGTG
CTGCAATGATACCGCGAGACCCACGCTCACCGGCTCCAGATTTATCAGCAATAAACCAGCCAGCCGGAAG
GGCCGAGCGCAGAAGTGGTCCTGCAACTTTATCCGCCTCCATCCAGTCTATTAATTGTTGCCGGGAAGCT
AGAGTAAGTAGTTCGCCAGTTAATAGTTTGCGCAACGTTGTTGCCATTGCTACAGGCATCGTGGTGTCAC
GCTCGTCGTTTGGTATGGCTTCATTCAGCTCCGGTTCCCAACGATCAAGGCGAGTTACATGATCCCCCAT
GTTGTGCAAAAAAGCGGTTAGCTCCTTCGGTCCTCCGATCGTTGTCAGAAGTAAGTTGGCCGCAGTGTTA
TCACTCATGGTTATGGCAGCACTGCATAATTCTCTTACTGTCATGCCATCCGTAAGATGCTTTTCTGTGA
CTGGTGAGTACTCAACCAAGTCATTCTGAGAATAGTGTATGCGGCGACCGAGTTGCTCTTGCCCGGCGTC
AATACGGGATAATACCGCGCCACATAGCAGAACTTTAAAAGTGCTCATCATTGGAAAACGTTCTTCGGGG
CGAAAACTCTCAAGGATCTTACCGCTGTTGAGATCCAGTTCGATGTAACCCACTCGTGCACCCAACTGAT
CTTCAGCATCTTTTACTTTCACCAGCGTTTCTGGGTGAGCAAAAACAGGAAGGCAAAATGCCGCAAAAAA
GGGAATAAGGGCGACACGGAAATGTTGAATACTCATACTCTTCCTTTTTCAATATTATTGAAGCATTTAT
CAGGGTTATTGTCTCATGAGCGGATACATATTTGAATGTATTTAGAAAAATAAACAAATAGGGGTTCCGC
GCACATTTCCCCGAAAAGTGCCACCTGACGTCGACGGATCGGGAGATCAACTTGTTTATTGCAGCTTATA
ATGGTTACAAATAAAGCAATAGCATCACAAATTTCACAAATAAAGCATTTTTTTCACTGCATTCTAGTTG
TGGTTTGTCCAAACTCATCAATGTATCTTATCATGTCTGGATCAACTGGATAACTCAAGCTAACCAAAAT
CATCCCAAACTTCCCACCCCATACCCTATTACCACTGCCAATTACCTGTGGTTTCATTTACTCTAAACCT
GTGATTCCTCTGAATTATTTTCATTTTAAAGAAATTGTATTTGTTAAATATGTACTACAAACTTAGTAGT
Features (pLannotate 1.2.2; 23 found; start..end, strand, type, name):
    377..634     +  LTR            5' LTR (truncated): truncated 5' long terminal repeat (LTR) from HIV-1
    681..806     +  misc_feature   HIV-1 Ψ: packaging signal of human immunodeficiency virus type 1
    790..1128    +  CDS            HIV-1 gag (fragment): gag protein from human immunodeficiency virus 1; gag
   1303..1536    +  misc_feature   RRE: The Rev response element (RRE) of HIV-1 allows for Rev-dependent mRNA export from the nucleus to the cytoplasm.
   1913..2013    +  CDS            Rev (fragment): human immunodeficiency virus 1 (HIV-1) Rev protein; rev; enhances nuclear export of unspliced and incompletely spliced viral mRNAs
   2028..2143    +  misc_feature   cPPT/CTS: central polypurine tract and central termination sequence of HIV-1 (lacking the first T)
   2201..2504    +  enhancer       CMV enhancer: human cytomegalovirus immediate early enhancer
   2505..2708    +  promoter       CMV promoter: human cytomegalovirus (CMV) immediate early promoter
   3740..3863    +  ncRNA          3' miR-30a: sequence downstream of the 71-nt precursor of the human miR-30a microRNA (Zeng et al., 2002) miRNA
   3877..4376    +  promoter       PGK promoter: mouse phosphoglycerate kinase 1 promoter
   4394..5113    +  CDS            Venus: yellow fluorescent protein (YFP) with fast and efficient maturation (Nagai et al., 2002) mammalian codon-optimized
   5122..5709    +  misc_feature   WPRE: woodchuck hepatitis virus posttranscriptional regulatory element
   5723..6121    +  CDS            nef (fragment): NEF_HV1BR - Experimental evidence at protein level: Swiss-Prot protein existence level 1. Extracellular Nef protein targets CD4(+) T-lymphocytes for apoptosis by interacting with CXCR4 surface receptors (PubMed:14990729). From Human immunodeficiency virus type 1 group M subtype B (isolate BRU/LAI) (HIV-1).
   6169..6426    +  LTR            5' LTR (truncated): truncated 5' long terminal repeat (LTR) from HIV-1
   6579..6595    -  protein_bind   lac operator: The lac repressor binds to the lac operator to inhibit transcription in E. coli. This inhibition can be relieved by adding lactose or isopropyl-β-D-thiogalactopyranoside (IPTG). lac repressor encoded by lacI
   6603..6633    -  promoter       lac promoter: promoter for the E. coli lac operon
   6648..6669    -  protein_bind   CAP binding site: CAP binding activates transcription in the presence of cAMP. E. coli catabolite activator protein
   6682..6774    -  CDS            lacI (fragment): lac repressor; lacI; The lac repressor binds to the lac operator to inhibit transcription in E. coli. This inhibition can be relieved by adding lactose or isopropyl-β-D-thiogalactopyranoside (IPTG).
   6957..7545    -  rep_origin     ori: high-copy-number ColE1/pMB1/pBR322/pUC origin of replication
   7716..8576    -  CDS            AmpR: β-lactamase; bla; confers resistance to ampicillin, carbenicillin, and related antibiotics
   8577..8681    -  promoter       AmpR promoter: bla
   8729..8863    +  polyA_signal   SV40 poly(A) signal: SV40 polyadenylation signal
   9030..329     +  CDS            nef (fragment) (across the origin): NEF_HV1BR - Experimental evidence at protein level: Swiss-Prot protein existence level 1. Extracellular Nef protein targets CD4(+) T-lymphocytes for apoptosis by interacting with CXCR4 surface receptors (PubMed:14990729). From Human immunodeficiency virus type 1 group M subtype B (isolate BRU/LAI) (HIV-1).
