[The description below was written by a language model from this plasmid's Addgene catalogue record and pLannotate feature annotations shown in this document.]
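Description:
LCAPVW is a 9,030-nt HIV-1-based lentiviral transfer plasmid built on the pLVX-Puro backbone, designed as an empty shRNAmir backbone for RNA interference with a fluorescent readout. It is propagated in E. coli using a high-copy ColE1/pUC-type origin and an ampicillin resistance gene (β-lactamase). The viral portion is bounded by two HIV-1 long terminal repeats and contains the Ψ packaging signal with a partial gag sequence, the Rev response element for Rev-dependent nuclear export of the genomic RNA, and the cPPT/CTS element. Short nef and Rev fragments flagged in the annotation are residual viral sequence rather than functional genes. The remaining viral proteins are not encoded here and must be supplied from separate plasmids to make particles.

The payload consists of two expression units. The human CMV enhancer/promoter drives the synthetic miR-AB cassette, a microRNA-based scaffold into which an shRNA stem can be placed so that it is transcribed by RNA polymerase II and processed like an endogenous miRNA. The annotation recognises only the 3′ miR-30a flanking sequence at the end of this region. About one kilobase between the CMV promoter and that flank is unannotated, so the detailed makeup of the cassette cannot be read from the record. Downstream, a mouse PGK promoter drives Venus, a fast-maturing yellow fluorescent protein, followed by WPRE to enhance transcript expression. Despite the puromycin-based parent vector, no puromycin resistance gene is annotated, so Venus appears to serve as the marker for transduced cells. The associated publication describes a viral toolkit for colour-barcoded, multiplexed knockdown at the single-cell level, in which this plasmid would supply the Venus-labelled backbone.
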