Addgene plasmid #205644: LCAPVW
Purpose: shRNAmir backbone for RNA interference, with Venus reporter
Depositing lab: Dapeng Wang. Depositing organization: Shandong Medical and Pharmaceutical University. Publication: miR-AB, a miRNA-based shRNA viral toolkit for multicolor-barcoded multiplex RNAi at a single-cell level. Wang D, Xiu J, Zhao J, Luo J. EMBO Rep. 2022 Apr 5;23(4):e53691. doi: 10.15252/embr.202153691. Epub 2022 Feb 24. PubMed 35201651.
Backbone
  Vector backbone: pLVX-Puro
  Backbone manufacturer: Clontech
  Vector type: Lentiviral
Growth in bacteria
  Bacterial resistance: Ampicillin, 100 μg/mL
  Growth temperature: 37°C
  Growth strain: NEB Stable
  Copy number: High Copy
Gene/Insert
  Gene/Insert name: miR-AB
  Species: Synthetic
  Promoter: hCMV
  Cloning method: Restriction Enzyme; 5′ cloning site BamHI (unknown if destroyed); 3′ cloning site ApaI (unknown if destroyed)
  Sequencing primers: 3′ PGK Reverse: GCCAGAGGCCACTTGTGTAG
Terms and licenses: Academic/Nonprofit Terms; Industry Terms: Not Available to Industry
How to cite: LCAPVW was a gift from Dapeng Wang (Addgene plasmid # 205644 ; http://n2t.net/addgene:205644 ; RRID:Addgene_205644)
